>Addgene plasmid #8394 | p209 pCMV-cre-K | addgene partial sequence | sequence record 17906 | CMV-F 5'-CGCAAATGGGCGGTAGGCGTG-3'
TGACCGTCAGATCGCCTGGAGACGCCATCCACGCTGTTTTGACCTCCATAGAAGACACCGACTCTAGAGG
ATCCCCTCGAGCGGCCGCCTAGGCCATGGCGAATTTACTGACGGTACCAGAATTCCAAAATTTGCCTGCA
TTACCGGTCGATGCAACGAGTGATGAGGTTCGCAAGAACCTGATGGACATGTTCAGGGATCGCCAGGCGT
TTTCTGAGCATACCTGGAAAATGCTTCTGTCCGTTTGCCGGTCGTGGGCGGCATGGTGCAAGTTGAATAA
CCGGAAATGGTTTCCCGCAGAACCTGAAGATGTTCGCGATTATCTTCTATATCTGCAGGCGCGCGGTCTG
GCAGTAAAAACTATCCAGCAACATTTGGGCCAGCTAAACATGCTTCATCGTCGGTCCGGGCTGCCACGAC
CAAGTGACAGCAATGCTGTTTCACTGGTTATGCGGCGGATCCGAAAAGAAAACGTTGATGCCGGTGAACG
TGCAAAACAGGCTCTAGCGTTCGAACGCACTGATTTCGACCAGGTTCGTTCACTCATGGAAAATAGCGAT
CGCTGCCAGGATATACGTAATCTGGCATTTCTGGGGATTGCTTATAACACCCTGTTACGTATAGCCGAAA
TTGCCAGGATCAGGGTTAAAGATATCTCACGTACTGACGGTGGGAGAATGTTAATCCATATTGGCAGAAC
GAAAACGCTGGTTAGCACCGCAGGTGTAGAGAAGGCACTTTACCTGGGGGTAACTAAACTGGGTCGAGCG
ATGGAATTCCGTCT
