[The description below was written by a language model from this plasmid's Addgene catalogue record.]
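Description:
p209 pCMV-cre-K is a mammalian expression plasmid for Cre recombinase, built on the pBS185 backbone (about 6.1 kb without the insert) and classed as a Cre/Lox vector. It is maintained in E. coli as a high-copy plasmid under ampicillin selection. The record does not list a bacterial origin of replication or any mammalian selection marker. No feature table is provided, so the promoter is stated only through the plasmid name, which indicates that Cre is driven by the CMV promoter, a strong constitutive promoter widely used in mammalian cells.

The insert is a Cre coding sequence with a re-engineered 5′ region, cloned between XhoI and BssHII sites. It derives from an earlier plasmid in the same series, p205 pCMV-cre-del. The 5′ untranslated region of Cre was shortened from 484 bp to 19 bp, and an optimized Kozak translational start context was introduced; both changes would be expected to improve translation initiation in mammalian cells. An EcoRI site and a PstI site were also introduced, at nucleotides 509 and 718 respectively, which presumably ease later subcloning. The modifications bring amino acid changes near the N-terminus, recorded as S2A and H8PEF.

The associated publication describes a single vector that combines modified Cre with lox recombination sequences for inducible, tissue-specific amplification of gene expression. This places p209 as a step in optimizing Cre for that system. On its own, the plasmid can supply Cre in transfected mammalian cells to recombine loxP-flanked sequences.
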