Addgene plasmid #8394: p209 pCMV-cre-K
Depositing lab: Jeffrey Green. Depositing organization: National Cancer Institute (NCI). Publication: A single vector containing modified cre recombinase and LOX recombination sequences for inducible tissue-specific amplification of gene expression. Kaczmarczyk SJ, Green JE. Nucleic Acids Res 2001 Jun 15;29(12):E56-6. 10.1093/nar/29.12.e56 PubMed 11410679.
Backbone
  Vector backbone: pBS185
  Backbone size w/o insert (bp): 6100
  Vector type: Mammalian Expression, Cre/Lox
Growth in bacteria
  Bacterial resistance: Ampicillin, 100 μg/mL
  Growth temperature: 37°C
  Growth strain: DH5alpha
  Copy number: High Copy
Gene/Insert
  Gene/Insert name: Modified 5' Cre
  Mutation: Modified 5' region of Cre
  Cloning method: Restriction Enzyme; 5′ cloning site XhoI (unknown if destroyed); 3′ cloning site BssHII (unknown if destroyed)
  Sequencing primers: 5′ na
Terms and licenses: Academic/Nonprofit Terms; Industry Terms: Not Available to Industry
Depositor comments: Derived from plasmid p205 pCMV-cre-del. Shortening of 5' untranslated region of Cre from 484 to 19 bp, an optimized Kozak translational start site, introduction of an EcoR1 site at nucleotide 509 and a PstI site at nucleotide 718, amino acid changes (S2A, H8PEF).
How to cite: p209 pCMV-cre-K was a gift from Jeffrey Green (Addgene plasmid # 8394 ; http://n2t.net/addgene:8394 ; RRID:Addgene_8394)
